>Addgene plasmid #53183 | pFA6a-GFP (F64L, S65T, V163A)-kanMX6 | addgene partial sequence | sequence record 83729 | SP6 5'-ATTTAGGTGACACTATAG-3'
ACGCTGCAGGTCGACGGATCCCCGGGTTAATTAACAGTAAAGGAGAAGAACTTTTCACTGGAGTTGTCCC
AATTCTTGTTGAATTAGATGGTGATGTTAATGGGCACAAATTTTCTGTCAGTGGAGAGGGTGAAGGTGAT
GCAACATACGGAAAACTTACCCTTAAATTTATTTGCACTACTGGAAAACTACCTGTTCCATGGCCAACAC
TTGTCACTACTCTCACTTATGGTGTTCAATGCTTTTCAAGATACCCAGATCACATGAAACAGCATGACTT
TTTCAAGAGTGCCATGCCCGAAGGTTATGTACAGGAAAGAACTATATTTTTCAAAGATGACGGGAACTAC
AAGACACGTGCTGAAGTCAAGTTTGAAGGTGATACCCTTGTTAATAGAATCGAGTTAAAAGGTATTGATT
TTAAAGAAGATGGAAACATTCTTGGGCACAAATTGGAATACAACTATAACTCACACAATGTATACATCAT
GGCAGACAAACAAAAGAATGGAATCAAAGCTAACTTCAAAATTAGACACAACATTGAAGATGGAAGCGTT
CAACTAGCAGACCATTATCAACAAAATACTCCAATTGGCGATGGCCCTGTCCTTTTACCAGACAACCATT
ACCTGTCCACACAATCTGCCCTTTCGAAAGATCCCAACGAAAAGAGAGACCACATGGTCCTTCTTGAGTT
TGTAACAGCTGCTGGGATTACACATGGCATGGATGAACTATACAAATAGGGCGCGCCACTTCTAAATAAG
CGAATTTCTTATGATTTATGATTTTTATTATTAAATAAGTTATAAAAAAAAT
