>Addgene plasmid #53183 | pFA6a-GFP (F64L, S65T, V163A)-kanMX6 | addgene partial sequence | sequence record 86001 | GFP-F 5'-GGTCCTTCTTGAGTTTGTAAC-3'
ACTATACAAATAGGGCGCGCCACTTCTAAATAAGCGAATTTCTTATGATTTATGATTTTTATTATTAAAT
AAGTTATAAAAAAAATAAGTGTATACAAATTTTAAAGTGACTCTTAGGTTTTAAAACGAAAATTCTTATT
CTTGAGTAACTCTTTCCTGTAGGTCAGGTTGCTTTCTCAGGTATAGTATGAGGTCGCTCTTATTGACCAC
ACCTCTACCGGCAGATCCGCTAGGGATAACAGGGTAATATAGATCTGTTTAGCTTGCCTCGTCCCCGCCG
GGTCACCCGGCCAGCGACATGGAGGCCCAGAATACCCTCCTTGACAGTCTTGACGTGCGCAGCTCAGGGG
CATGATGTGACTGTCGCCCGTACATTTAGCCCATACATCCCCATGTATAATCATTTGCATCCATACATTT
TGATGGCCGCACGGCGCGAAGCAAAAATTACGGCTCCTCGCTGCAGACCTGCGAGCAGGGAAACGCTCCC
CTCACAGACGCGTTGAATTGTCCCCACGCCGCGCCCCTGTAGAGAAATATAAAAGGTTAGGATTTGCCAC
TGAGGTTCTTCTTTCATATACTTCCTTTTAAAATCTTGCTAGGATACAGTTCTCACATCACATCCGAACA
TAAACAACCATGGGTAAGGAAAAGACTCACGTTTCGAGGCCGCGATTAAATTCCAACATGGATGCTGATT
TATATGGGTATAAATGGGCTCGCGATAATGTCGGGCAATCAGGTGCGACAATCTATCGATTGTATGGGAA
GCCCGATGCGCCAGAGTTGTTTCTGAAACATGGCAAAGGTAGCGTTGCCAATGATGTTACAGATGAGATG
GTCAGACTAAACTGGCTGACGGAATTTATGCCTCTTCCGACCATCAAGCATTTTATCCGTACTCCTGATG
ATGCATGGTTACTCACCACTGCGATCCCCGGCAAAACAGCATTCCAGGTATTAGAAGAATATCCTGATTC
AGGTGAAAATATTGTTGATGCGCTGGCAGTGTTCCTGCGCCGGTTGCATTCGATTCC
