[The description below was written by a language model from this plasmid's Addgene catalogue record.]
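Description:
pFA6a-GFP (F64L, S65T, V163A)-kanMX6 is a yeast genomic targeting plasmid built on the pFA6a backbone and intended for chromosomal tagging of genes with a stable GFP variant. It is maintained in E. coli as a high-copy plasmid under ampicillin selection. The record lists no yeast replication origin, which fits its classification as a targeting vector: plasmids of the pFA6a family generally serve as templates from which a tagging module is PCR-amplified, rather than as replicating vectors in yeast. The amplified module is then integrated into the genome by homologous recombination.

The payload consists of a GFP coding sequence carrying the F64L, S65T and V163A substitutions, placed upstream of the kanMX6 selectable marker cassette. kanMX6 confers resistance to G418 in yeast, so cells that have integrated the module at the chosen locus can be selected. In typical use of this type of module, primers with tails homologous to the target locus direct insertion so that GFP is fused in frame to the chromosomal gene. The fusion protein is then expressed from the gene's native regulatory context for localization or abundance studies. The record does not itself describe the targeting design, the promoter and terminator elements within the module, or the cloning method.

According to the depositor, the plasmid resembles an earlier pFA6a GFP-kanMX6 tagging construct in the same repository, differing in that the GFP was exchanged for a more stable variant. SP6 and T7 primer sites flank the insert region for sequencing. No feature table was supplied, so exact element positions and sizes cannot be given.
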