Addgene plasmid #53183: pFA6a-GFP (F64L, S65T, V163A)-kanMX6
Purpose: chromosomal tagging with stable GFP
Depositing lab: John Pringle. Depositing organization: Stanford University. Publication: Identification of yeast IQGAP (Iqg1p) as an anaphase-promoting-complex substrate and its role in actomyosin-ring-independent cytokinesis. Ko N, Nishihama R, Tully GH, Ostapenko D, Solomon MJ, Morgan DO, Pringle JR. Mol Biol Cell. 2007 Dec;18(12):5139-53. Epub 2007 Oct 17. 10.1091/mbc.e07-05-0509 PubMed 17942599.
Backbone
  Vector backbone: pFA6a
  Vector type: Yeast genomic targeting
  Selectable markers: G418
Growth in bacteria
  Bacterial resistance: Ampicillin, 100 μg/mL
  Growth temperature: 37°C
  Growth strain: DH5alpha
  Copy number: High Copy
Gene/Insert
  Gene/Insert name: kanMX6
  Tag / fusion protein: GFP (F64L, S65T, V163A) (N terminal on insert)
  Cloning method: Unknown
  Sequencing primers: 5′ SP6; 3′ T7
Terms and licenses: Academic/Nonprofit Terms; Industry Terms: Not Available to Industry
Depositor comments: This plasmid is similar to Addgene plasmid #39292, except the GFP has been switched to a more stable variant.
How to cite: pFA6a-GFP (F64L, S65T, V163A)-kanMX6 was a gift from John Pringle (Addgene plasmid # 53183 ; http://n2t.net/addgene:53183 ; RRID:Addgene_53183)
